>Addgene plasmid #182951 | NLS-SpCas9mSA-His | addgene full sequence | sequence record 358848 | Addgene NGS Result
AGCATTTGCATGGTTTGTTGAAAACCGGACATGGCACTCCAGTCGCCTTCCCGTTCCGCTATCGGCTGAA
TTTGATTGCGAGTGAGATATTTATGCCAGCCAGCCAGACGCAGACGCGCCGAGACAGAACTTAATGGGCC
CGCTAACAGCGCGATTTGCTGGTGACCCAATGCGACCAGATGCTCCACGCCCAGTCGCGTACCGTCTTCA
TGGGAGAAAATAATACTGTTGATGGGTGTCTGGTCAGAGACATCAAGAAATAACGCCGGAACATTAGTGC
AGGCAGCTTCCACAGCAATGGCATCCTGGTCATCCAGCGGATAGTTAATGATCAGCCCACTGACGCGTTG
CGCGAGAAGATTGTGCACCGCCGCTTTACAGGCTTCGACGCCGCTTCGTTCTACCATCGACACCACCACG
CTGGCACCCAGTTGATCGGCGCGAGATTTAATCGCCGCGACAATTTGCGACGGCGCGTGCAGGGCCAGAC
TGGAGGTGGCAACGCCAATCAGCAACGACTGTTTGCCCGCCAGTTGTTGTGCCACGCGGTTGGGAATGTA
ATTCAGCTCCGCCATCGCCGCTTCCACTTTTTCCCGCGTTTTCGCAGAAACGTGGCTGGCCTGGTTCACC
ACGCGGGAAACGGTCTGATAAGAGACACCGGCATACTCTGCGACATCGTATAACGTTACTGGTTTCACAT
TCACCACCCTGAATTGACTCTCTTCCGGGCGCTATCATGCCATACCGCGAAAGGTTTTGCGCCATTCGAT
GGTGTCCGGGATCTCGACGCTCTCCCTTATGCGACTCCTGCATTAGGAAGCAGCCCAGTAGTAGGTTGAG
GCCGTTGAGCACCGCCGCCGCAAGGAATGGTGCATGCAAGGAGATGGCGCCCAACAGTCCCCCGGCCACG
GGGCCTGCCACCATACCCACGCCGAAACAAGCGCTCATGAGCCCGAAGTGGCGAGCCCGATCTTCCCCAT
CGGTGATGTCGGCGATATAGGCGCCAGCAACCGCACCTGTGGCGCCGGTGATGCCGGCCACGATGCGTCC
GGCGTAGAGGATCGAGATCTCGATCCCGCGAAATTAATACGACTCACTATAGGGGAATTGTGAGCGGATA
ACAATTCCCCTCTAGAAATAATTTTGTTTAACTTTAAGAAGGAGATATACATATGGCTAGCATGACTGGT
GGACAGCAAATGGGTCGCGCCGCTCCGGCAGCTAAGAAAAAGAAACTGGATGGCAGCGTCGACATGGATA
AGAAATACTCAATAGGCTTAGATATCGGCACAAATAGCGTCGGATGGGCGGTGATCACTGATGAATATAA
GGTTCCGTCTAAAAAGTTCAAGGTTCTGGGAAATACAGACCGCCACAGTATCAAAAAAAATCTTATAGGG
GCTCTTTTATTTGACAGTGGAGAGACAGCGGAAGCGACTCGTCTCAAACGGACAGCTCGTAGAAGGTATA
CACGTCGGAAGAATCGTATTTGTTATCTACAGGAGATTTTTTCAAATGAGATGGCGAAAGTAGATGATAG
TTTCTTTCATCGACTTGAAGAGTCTTTTTTGGTGGAAGAAGACAAGAAGCATGAACGTCATCCTATTTTT
GGAAATATAGTAGATGAAGTTGCTTATCATGAGAAATATCCAACTATCTATCATCTGCGAAAAAAATTGG
TAGATTCTACTGATAAAGCGGATTTGCGCTTAATCTATTTGGCCTTAGCGCATATGATTAAGTTTCGTGG
TCATTTTTTGATTGAGGGAGATTTAAATCCTGATAATAGTGATGTGGACAAACTATTTATCCAGTTGGTA
CAAACCTACAATCAATTATTTGAAGAAAACCCTATTAACGCAAGTGGAGTAGATGCTAAAGCGATTCTTT
CTGCACGATTGAGTAAATCAAGACGATTAGAAAATCTCATTGCTCAGCTCCCCGGTGAGAAGAAAAATGG
CTTATTTGGGAATCTCATTGCTTTGTCATTGGGTTTGACCCCTAATTTTAAATCAAATTTTGATTTGGCA
GAAGATGCTAAATTACAGCTTTCAAAAGATACTTACGATGATGATTTAGATAATTTATTGGCGCAAATTG
GAGATCAATATGCTGATTTGTTTTTGGCAGCTAAGAATTTATCAGATGCTATTTTACTTTCAGATATCCT
AAGAGTAAATACTGAAATAACTAAGGCTCCCCTATCAGCTTCAATGATTAAACGCTACGATGAACATCAT
CAAGACTTGACTCTTTTAAAAGCTTTAGTTCGACAACAACTTCCAGAAAAGTATAAAGAAATCTTTTTTG
ATCAATCAAAAAACGGATATGCAGGTTATATTGATGGGGGAGCTAGCCAAGAAGAATTTTATAAATTTAT
CAAACCAATTTTAGAAAAAATGGATGGTACTGAGGAATTATTGGTGAAACTAAATCGTGAAGATTTGCTG
CGCAAGCAACGGACCTTTGACAACGGCTCTATTCCCCATCAAATTCACTTGGGTGAGCTGCATGCTATTT
TGAGAAGACAAGAAGACTTTTATCCATTTTTAAAAGACAATCGTGAGAAGATTGAAAAAATCTTGACTTT
TCGAATTCCTTATTATGTTGGTCCATTGGCGCGTGGCAATAGTCGTTTTGCATGGATGACTCGGAAGTCT
GAAGAAACAATTACCCCATGGAATTTTGAAGAAGTTGTCGATAAAGGTGCTTCAGCTCAATCATTTATTG
AACGCATGACAAACTTTGATAAAAATCTTCCAAATGAAAAAGTACTACCAAAACATAGTTTGCTTTATGA
GTATTTTACGGTTTATAACGAATTGACAAAGGTCAAATATGTTACTGAAGGAATGCGAAAACCAGCATTT
CTTTCAGGTGAACAGAAGAAAGCCATTGTTGATTTACTCTTCAAAACAAATCGAAAAGTAACCGTTAAGC
AATTAAAAGAAGATTATTTCAAAAAAATAGAATGTTTTGATAGTGTTGAAATTTCAGGAGTTGAAGATAG
ATTTAATGCTTCATTAGGTACCTACCATGATTTGCTAAAAATTATTAAAGATAAAGATTTTTTGGATAAT
GAAGAAAATGAAGATATCTTAGAGGATATTGTTTTAACATTGACCTTATTTGAAGATAGGGAGATGATTG
AGGAAAGACTTAAAACATATGCTCACCTCTTTGATGATAAGGTGATGAAACAGCTTAAACGTCGCCGTTA
TACTGGTTGGGGACGTTTGTCTCGAAAATTGATTAATGGTATTAGGGATAAGCAATCTGGCAAAACAATA
TTAGATTTTTTGAAATCAGATGGTTTTGCCAATCGCAATTTTATGCAGCTGATCCATGATGATAGTTTGA
CATTTAAAGAAGACATTCAAAAAGCACAAGTGTCTGGACAAGGCGATAGTTTACATGAACATATTGCAAA
TTTAGCTGGTAGCCCTGCTATTAAAAAAGGTATTTTACAGACTGTAAAAGTTGTTGATGAATTGGTCAAA
GTAATGGGGCGGCATAAGCCAGAAAATATCGTTATTGAAATGGCACGTGAAAATCAGACAACTCAAAAGG
GCCAGAAAAATTCGCGAGAGCGTATGAAACGAATCGAAGAAGGTATCAAAGAATTAGGAAGTCAGATTCT
TAAAGAGCATCCTGTTGAAAATACTCAATTGCAAAATGAAAAGCTCTATCTCTATTATCTCCAAAATGGA
AGAGACATGTATGTGGACCAAGAATTAGATATTAATCGTTTAAGTGATTATGATGTCGATCACATTGTTC
CACAAAGTTTCCTTAAAGACGATTCAATAGACAATAAGGTCTTAACGCGTTCTGATAAAAATCGTGGTAA
ATCGGATAACGTTCCAAGTGAAGAAGTAGTCAAAAAGATGAAAAACTATTGGAGACAACTTCTAAACGCC
AAGTTAATCACTCAACGTAAGTTTGATAATTTAACGAAAGCTGAACGTGGAGGTTTGAGTGAACTTGATA
AAGCTGGTTTTATCAAACGCCAATTGGTTGAAACTCGCCAAATCACTAAGCATGTGGCACAAATTTTGGA
TAGTCGCATGAATACTAAATACGATGAAAATGATAAACTTATTCGAGAGGTTAAAGTGATTACCTTAAAA
TCTAAATTAGTTTCTGACTTCCGAAAAGATTTCCAATTCTATAAAGTACGTGAGATTAACAATTACCATC
ATGCCCATGATGCGTATCTAAATGCCGTCGTTGGAACTGCTTTGATTAAGAAATATCCAAAACTTGAATC
GGAGTTTGTCTATGGTGATTATAAAGTTTATGATGTTCGTAAAATGATTGCTAAGTCTGAGCAAGAAATA
GGCAAAGCAACCGCAAAATATTTCTTTTACTCTAATATCATGAACTTCTTCAAAACAGAAATTACACTTG
CAAATGGAGAGATTCGCAAACGCCCTCTAATCGAAACTAATGGGGAAACTGGAGAAATTGTCTGGGATAA
AGGGCGAGATTTTGCCACAGTGCGCAAAGTATTGTCCATGCCCCAAGTCAATATTGTCAAGAAAACAGAA
GTACAGACAGGCGGATTCTCCAAGGAGTCAATTTTACCAAAAAGAAATTCGGACAAGCTTATTGCTCGTA
AAAAAGACTGGGATCCAAAAAAATATGGTGGTTTTGATAGTCCAACGGTAGCTTATTCAGTCCTAGTGGT
TGCTAAGGTGGAAAAAGGGAAATCGAAGAAGTTAAAATCCGTTAAAGAGTTACTAGGGATCACAATTATG
GAAAGAAGTTCCTTTGAAAAAAATCCGATTGACTTTTTAGAAGCTAAAGGATATAAGGAAGTTAAAAAAG
ACTTAATCATTAAACTACCTAAATATAGTCTTTTTGAGTTAGAAAACGGTCGTAAACGGATGCTGGCTAG
TGCCGGAGAATTACAAAAAGGAAATGAGCTGGCTCTGCCAAGCAAATATGTGAATTTTTTATATTTAGCT
AGTCATTATGAAAAGTTGAAGGGTAGTCCAGAAGATAACGAACAAAAACAATTGTTTGTGGAGCAGCATA
AGCATTATTTAGATGAGATTATTGAGCAAATCAGTGAATTTTCTAAGCGTGTTATTTTAGCAGATGCCAA
TTTAGATAAAGTTCTTAGTGCATATAACAAACATAGAGACAAACCAATACGTGAACAAGCAGAAAATATT
ATTCATTTATTTACGTTGACGAATCTTGGAGCTCCCGCTGCTTTTAAATATTTTGATACAACAATTGATC
GTAAACGATATACGTCTACAAAAGAAGTTTTAGATGCCACTCTTATCCATCAATCCATCACTGGTCTTTA
TGAAACACGCATTGATTTGAGTCAGCTAGGAGGTGACACCGGTTACCCATACGATGTTCCTGACTATGCG
GGCTATCCCTATGACGTCCCGGACTATGCAGGATCGTATCCTTATGACGTTCCAGATTACGCTGGATCCG
CCGCTCCGGCAGCTAAGAAAAAGAAACTGGATTTCGAATCCGGAGAATTCGGGGCCCAGCCGGCCAGATC
TATGGCGGAAGCGGGTATCACCGGCACGTGGTACAACCAGTCTGGTTCTACCTTCACCGTTACCGCGGGT
GCGGACGGTAACCTGACCGGTCAGTACGAAAACCGTGCGCAGGGCACTGGTTGCCAGAACTCTCCGTACA
CCCTGACCGGTCGTTACAACGGTACCAAACTGGAATGGCGTGTTGAATGGAACAACTCTACCGAAAACTG
CCACTCTCGTACCGAATGGCGTGGTCAGTACCAGGGTGGTGCGGAAGCGCGTATCAACACCCAGTGGAAC
CTGACCTACGAAGGTGGTTCTGGTCCGGCGACCGAACAGGGTCAGGACACCTTCACCAAAGTTAAAGCGG
CCGCAGGCAGCGGAAGCCCTAAGAAAAAACGAAAAGTTGGCAGCGGAAGCAAAAGGCCGGCGGCCACGAA
AAAGGCCGGCCAGGCAAAAAAGAAAAAGCTCGAGCACCACCACCACCACCACTGAGATCCGGCTGCTAAC
AAAGCCCGAAAGGAAGCTGAGTTGGCTGCTGCCACCGCTGAGCAATAACTAGCATAACCCCTTGGGGCCT
CTAAACGGGTCTTGAGGGGTTTTTTGCTGAAAGGAGGAACTATATCCGGATTGGCGAATGGG
[124 nt withheld, positions 6153-6276]
C
[91 nt withheld, positions 6278-6368]
A
[49 nt withheld, positions 6370-6418]
CCTTTGACGTTGGAGTCCACGTTCTTT
[37 nt withheld, positions 6446-6482]
ACCCTATCTCGGTCTATTCTTTTGATTTATAAGGGATTTTGCCGATTTCGGCCTATTGGTTAAAAAATGA
GCTGATTTAACAAAAATTTAACGCGAATTTTAACAAAATATTAACGCTTACAATTTAGGTGGCACTTTTC
GGGGAAATGTGCGCGGAACCCCTATTTGTTTATTTTTCTAAATACATTCAAATATGTATCCGCTCATGAG
ACAATAACCCTGATAAATGCTTCAATAATATTGAAAAAGGAAGAGTATGAGTATTCAACATTTCCGTGTC
GCCCTTATTCCCTTTTTTGCGGCATTTTGCCTTCCTGTTTTTGCTCACCCAGAAACGCTGGTGAAAGTAA
AAGATGCTGAAGATCAGTTGGGTGCACGAGTGGGTTACATCGAACTGGATCTCAACAGCGGTAAGATCCT
TGAGAGTTTTCGCCCCGAAGAACGTTTTCCAATGATGAGCACTTTTAAAGTTCTGCTATGTGGCGCGGTA
TTATCCCGTATTGACGCCGGGCAAGAGCAACTCGGTCGCCGCATACACTATTCTCAGAATGACTTGGTTG
AGTACTCACCAGTCACAGAAAAGCATCTTACGGATGGCATGACAGTAAGAGAATTATGCAGTGCTGCCAT
AACCATGAGTGATAACACTGCGGCCAACTTACTTCTGACAACGATCGGAGGACCGAAGGAGCTAACCGCT
TTTTTGCACAACATGGGGGATCATGTAACTCGCCTTGATCGTTGGGAACCGGAGCTGAATGAAGCCATAC
CAAACGACGAGCGTGACACCACGATGCCTGCAGCAATGGCAACAACGTTGCGCAAACTATTAACTGGCGA
ACTACTTACTCTAGCTTCCCGGCAACAATTAATAGACTGGATGGAGGCGGATAAAGTTGCAGGACCACTT
CTGCGCTCGGCCCTTCCGGCTGGCTGGTTTATTGCTGATAAATCTGGAGCCGGTGAGCGTGGGTCTCGCG
GTATCATTGCAGCACTGGGGCCAGATGGTAAGCCCTCCCGTATCGTAGTTATCTACACGACGGGGAGTCA
GGCAACTATGGATGAACGAAATAGACAGATCGCTGAGATAGGTGCCTCACTGATTAAGCATTGGTAACTG
TCAGACCAAGTTTACTCATATATACTTTAGATTGATTTAAAACTTCATTTTTAATTTAAAAGGATCTAGG
TGAAGATCCTTTTTGATAATCTCATGACCAAAATCCCTTAACGTGAGTTTTCGTTCCACTGAGCGTCAGA
CCCCGTAGAAAAGATCAAAGGATCTTCTTGAGATCCTTTTTTTCTGCGCGTAATCTGCTGCTTGCAAACA
AAAAAACCACCGCTACCAGCGGTGGTTTGTTTGCCGGATCAAGAGCTACCAACTCTTTTTCCGAAGGTAA
CTGGCTTCAGCAGAGCGCAGATACCAAATACTGTCCTTCTAGTGTAGCCGTAGTTAGGCCACCACTTCAA
GAACTCTGTAGCACCGCCTACATACCTCGCTCTGCTAATCCTGTTACCAGTGGCTGCTGCCAGTGGCGAT
AAGTCGTGTCTTACCGGGTTGGACTCAAGACGATAGTTACCGGATAAGGCGCAGCGGTCGGGCTGAACGG
GGGGTTCGTGCACACAGCCCAGCTTGGAGCGAACGACCTACACCGAACTGAGATACCTACAGCGTGAGCT
ATGAGAAAGCGCCACGCTTCCCGAAGGGAGAAAGGCGGACAGGTATCCGGTAAGCGGCAGGGTCGGAACA
GGAGAGCGCACGAGGGAGCTTCCAGGGGGAAACGCCTGGTATCTTTATAGTCCTGTCGGGTTTCGCCACC
TCTGACTTGAGCGTCGATTTTTGTGATGCTCGTCAGGGGGGCGGAGCCTATGGAAAAACGCCAGCAACGC
GGCCTTTTTACGGTTCCTGGCCTTTTGCTGGCCTTTTGCTCACATGTTCTTTCCTGCGTTATCCCCTGAT
TCTGTGGATAACCGTATTACCGCCTTTGAGTGAGCTGATACCGCTCGCCGCAGCCGAACGACCGAGCGCA
GCGAGTCAGTGAGCGAGGAAGCGGAAGAGCGCCTGATGCGGTATTTTCTCCTTACGCATCTGTGCGGTAT
TTCACACCGCAATGGTGCACTCTCAGTACAATCTGCTCTGATGCCGCATAGTTAAGCCAGTATACACTCC
GCTATCGCTACGTGACTGGGTCATGGCTGCGCCCCGACACCCGCCAACACCCGCTGACGCGCCCTGACGG
GCTTGTCTGCTCCCGGCATCCGCTTACAGACAAGCTGTGACCGTCTCCGGGAGCTGCATGTGTCAGAGGT
TTTCACCGTCATCACCGAAACGCGCGAGGCAGCTGCGGTAAAGCTCATCAGCGTGGTCGTGAAGCGATTC
ACAGATGTCTGCCTGTTCATCCGCGTCCAGCTCGTTGAGTTTCTCCAGAAGCGTTAATGTCTGGCTTCTG
ATAAAGCGGGCCATGTTAAGGGCGGTTTTTTCCTGTTTGGTCACTGATGCCTCCGTGTAAGGGGGATTTC
TGTTCATGGGGGTAATGATACCGATGAAACGAGAGAGGATGCTCACGATACGGGTTACTGATGATGAACA
TGCCCGGTTACTGGAACGTTGTGAGGGTAAACAACTGGCGGTATGGATGCGGCGGGACCAGAGAAAAATC
ACTCAGGGTCAATGCCAGCGCTTCGTTAATACAGATGTAGGTGTTCCACAGGGTAGCCAGCAGCATCCTG
CGATGCAGATCCGGAACATAATGGTGCAGGGCGCTGACTTCCGCGTTTCCAGACTTTACGAAACACGGAA
ACCGAAGACCATTCATGTTGTTGCTCAGGTCGCAGACGTTTTGCAGCAGCAGTCGCTTCACGTTCGCTCG
CGTATCGGTGATTCATTCTGCTAACCAGTAAGGCAACCCCGCCAGCCTAGCCGGGTCCTCAACGACAGGA
GCACGATCATGCGCACCCGTGGGGCCGCCATGCCGGCGATAATGGCCTGCTTCTCGCCGAAACGTTTGGT
GGCGGGACCAGTGACGAAGGCTTGAGCGAGGGCGTGCAAGATTCCGAATACCGCAAGCGACAGGCCGATC
ATCGTCGCGCTCCAGCGAAAGCGGTCCTCGCCGAAAATGACCCAGAGCGCTGCCGGCACCTGTCCTACGA
GTTGCATGATAAAGAAGACAGTCATAAGTGCGGCGACGATAGTCATGCCCCGCGCCCACCGGAAGGAGCT
GACTGGGTTGAAGGCTCTCAAGGGCATCGGTCGAGATCCCGGTGCCTAATGAGTGAGCTAACTTACATTA
ATTGCGTTGCGCTCACTGCCCGCTTTCCAGTCGGGAAACCTGTCGTGCCAGCTGCATTAATGAATCGGCC
AACGCGCGGGGAGAGGCGGTTTGCGTATTGGGCGCCAGGGTGGTTTTTCTTTTCACCAGTGAGACGGGCA
ACAGCTGATTGCCCTTCACCGCCTGGCCCTGAGAGAGTTGCAGCAAGCGGTCCACGCTGGTTTGCCCCAG
CAGGCGAAAATCCTGTTTGATGGTGGTTAACGGCGGGATATAACATGAGCTGTCTTCGGTATCGTCGTAT
CCCACTACCGAGATATCCGCACCAACGCGCAGCCCGGACTCGGTAATGGCGCGCATTGCGCCCAGCGCCA
TCTGATCGTTGGCAACCAGCATCGCAGTGGGAACGATGCCCTCATTC
Features (pLannotate 1.2.2; 23 found; start..end, strand, type, name):
    699..776     -  promoter       lacI promoter: lacI
    784..1063    -  CDS            TcR (fragment): tetracycline efflux protein; tet; confers resistance to tetracycline
   1085..1103    +  promoter       T7 promoter: promoter for bacteriophage T7 RNA polymerase
   1104..1128    +  protein_bind   lac operator: The lac repressor binds to the lac operator to inhibit transcription in E. coli. This inhibition can be relieved by adding lactose or isopropyl-β-D-thiogalactopyranoside (IPTG). lac repressor encoded by lacI
   1143..1165    +  RBS            RBS: efficient ribosome binding site from bacteriophage T7 gene 10 (Olins and Rangwala, 1989)
   1173..1205    +  CDS            T7 tag (gene 10 leader): leader peptide from bacteriophage T7 gene 10 promotes efficient translation in E. coli
   1254..5357    +  CDS            cas9: CAS9_STRP1 - Also known as csn1 From Streptococcus pyogenes serotype M1.
   5364..5453    +  CDS            3xHA: three tandem HA epitope tags
   5535..5876    +  CDS            mSA: monomeric streptavidin/rhizavidin hybrid (Lim et al., 2013)
   5931..5978    +  CDS            nucleoplasmin NLS: bipartite nuclear localization signal from nucleoplasmin
   5985..6002    +  CDS            9xHis (fragment): 9xHis affinity tag
   6012..6061    +  CDS            SET1 (fragment): solubility-enhancement tag derived from T7 phage gene 10B
   6069..6116    +  terminator     T7 terminator: transcription terminator for bacteriophage T7 RNA polymerase
   6153..6581    +  rep_origin     f1 ori (sequence partly withheld): f1 bacteriophage origin of replication; arrow indicates direction of (+) strand synthesis
   6634..6738    +  promoter       AmpR promoter: bla
   6739..7599    +  CDS            AmpR: β-lactamase; bla; confers resistance to ampicillin, carbenicillin, and related antibiotics
   7770..8358    +  rep_origin     ori: high-copy-number ColE1/pMB1/pBR322/pUC origin of replication
   8544..8683    -  misc_feature   bom: basis of mobility region from pBR322
   8785..8976    -  CDS            rop: Rop protein, which maintains plasmids at low copy number; rop
   8993..9373    +  CDS            YPB1_ECOLX: Protein predicted: Swiss-Prot protein existence level 4. From Escherichia coli.
   9445..9736    -  CDS            TcR (fragment): tetracycline efflux protein; tet; confers resistance to tetracycline
   9751..9772    -  protein_bind   CAP binding site: CAP binding activates transcription in the presence of cAMP. E. coli catabolite activator protein
   9785..698     -  CDS            lacI (across the origin): lac repressor; lacI; The lac repressor binds to the lac operator to inhibit transcription in E. coli. This inhibition can be relieved by adding lactose or isopropyl-β-D-thiogalactopyranoside (IPTG).
