[The description below was written by a language model from this plasmid's Addgene catalogue record and pLannotate feature annotations shown in this document.]
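Description:
NLS-SpCas9mSA-His is a bacterial expression plasmid of about 10.2 kb for producing a Streptococcus pyogenes Cas9 fused to monomeric streptavidin (mSA) in E. coli. The catalogue lists the backbone as PMAX. The annotated features resemble a pET-style, pBR322-derived architecture: a ColE1/pMB1-type origin with the bom region and rop gene, an f1 origin, remnants of the tetracycline resistance gene, and a lacI repressor gene under its own promoter. Selection is by ampicillin through β-lactamase. The record describes the plasmid as high copy, although the presence of rop would normally moderate copy number.

The expression cassette is driven by a T7 promoter controlled by a lac operator, so transcription depends on T7 RNA polymerase in the host and can be induced with IPTG. A T7 gene 10 ribosome binding site and a short T7 tag leader precede the open reading frame, which ends at a T7 terminator. The fusion reads in order Cas9, a 3xHA epitope tag, mSA, a bipartite nucleoplasmin nuclear localization signal, and a histidine tag (annotated as a fragment of a 9xHis tag, about six residues by its length) for metal-affinity purification. The name implies an N-terminal NLS, but the feature table annotates none. A short unannotated gap between the T7 tag and Cas9 could hold one, though this cannot be confirmed from the record.

The mSA domain binds biotin, allowing the purified nuclease to be coupled to biotinylated molecules. The associated publication concerns genome-wide detection of CRISPR editing in vivo by the GUIDE-tag method, suggesting the purified protein serves as the tethering Cas9 in that method.
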