Addgene plasmid #182951: NLS-SpCas9mSA-His
Purpose: Express SpCas9mSA in bacteria
Depositing lab: Wen Xue. Depositing organization: University of Massachusetts, Worcester. Publication: Genome-wide detection of CRISPR editing in vivo using GUIDE-tag. Liang SQ, Liu P, Smith JL, Mintzer E, Maitland S, Dong X, Yang Q, Lee J, Haynes CM, Zhu LJ, Watts JK, Sontheimer EJ, Wolfe SA, Xue W. Nat Commun. 2022 Jan 21;13(1):437. doi: 10.1038/s41467-022-28135-9. PubMed 35064134.
Backbone
  Vector backbone: PMAX
  Vector type: Bacterial Expression, CRISPR
Growth in bacteria
  Bacterial resistance: Ampicillin, 100 μg/mL
  Growth temperature: 37°C
  Growth strain: DH5alpha
  Copy number: High Copy
Gene/Insert
  Gene/Insert name: NLS-SpCas9mSA-His
Terms and licenses: Academic/Nonprofit Terms; Industry Terms: Not Available to Industry
How to cite: NLS-SpCas9mSA-His was a gift from Wen Xue (Addgene plasmid # 182951 ; http://n2t.net/addgene:182951 ; RRID:Addgene_182951)
